>Addgene plasmid #41119 | pOPINNUSA | depositor full sequence | sequence record 54672 | pOPINNUSA sequence 7013 bps
TCCTGCATCTTTTAATCAAATCCCAAGATGTGTATAAACGCGCCGGTATGTACAGGAAGAGGTTTATACT
AAACTGTTACATTGCAAACGTGGTTTCGTGTGCCAAGTGTGAAAACCGATGTTTAATCAAGGCTCTGACG
CATTTCTACAACCACGACTCCAAGTGTGTGGGTGAAGTCATGCATCTTTTAATCAAATCCCAAGATGTGT
ATAAACCACCAAACTGCCAAAAAATGAAAACTGTCGACAAGCTCTGTCCGTTTGCTGGCAACTGCAAGGG
TCTCAATCCTATTTGTAATTATTGAATAATAAAACAATTATAAATGTCAAATTTGTTTTTTATTAACGAT
ACAAACCAAACGCAACAAGAACATTTGTAGTATTATCTATAATTGAAAACGCGTAGTTATAATCGCTGAG
GTAATATTTAAAATCATTTTCAAATGATTCACAGTTAATTTGCGACAATATAATTTTATTTTCACATAAA
CTAGACGCCTTGTCGTCTTCTTCTTCGTATTCCTTCTCTTTTTCATTTTTCTCTTCATAAAAATTAACAT
AGTTATTATCGTATCCATATATGTATCTATCGTATAGAGTAAATTTTTTGTTGTCATAAATATATATGTC
TTTTTTAATGGGGTGTATAGTACCGCTGCGCATAGTTTTTCTGTAATTTACAACAGTGCTATTTTCTGGT
AGTTCTTCGGAGTGTGTTGCTTTAATTATTAAATTTATATAATCAATGAATTTGGGATCGTCGGTTTTGT
ACAATATGTTGCCGGCATAGTACGCAGCTTCTTCTAGTTCAATTACACCATTTTTTAGCAGCACCGGATT
AACATAACTTTCCAAAATGTTGTACGAACCGTTAAACAAAAACAGTTCACCTCCCTTTTCTATACTATTG
TCTGCGAGCAGTTGTTTGTTGTTAAAAATAACAGCCATTGTAATGAGACGCACAAACTAATATCACAAAC
TGGAAATGTCTATCAATATATAGTTGCTGATGGCCGGCCGTAATGAGACGCACAAACTAATATCACAAAC
TGGAAATGTCTATCAATATATAGTTGCTCTAGTTATTAATAGTAATCAATTACGGGGTCATTAGTTCATA
GCCCATATATGGAGTTCCGCGTTACATAACTTACGGTAAATGGCCCGCCTGGCTGACCGCCCAACGACCC
CCGCCCATTGACGTCAATAATGACGTATGTTCCCATAGTAACGCCAATAGGGACTTTCCATTGACGTCAA
TGGGTGGAGTATTTACGGTAAACTGCCCACTTGGCAGTACATCAAGTGTATCATATGCCAAGTACGCCCC
CTATTGACGTCAATGACGGTAAATGGCCCGCCTGGCATTATGCCCAGTACATGACCTTATGGGACTTTCC
TACTTGGCAGTACATCTACGTATTAGTCATCGCTATTACCATGCATGGTCGAGGTGAGCCCCACGTTCTG
CTTCACTCTCCCCATCTCCCCCCCCTCCCCACCCCCAATTTTGTATTTATTTATTTTTTAATTATTTTGT
GCAGCGATGGGGGCGGGGGGGGGGGGGGGGCGCGCGCCAGGCGGGGCGGGGCGGGGCGAGGGGCGGGGCG
GGGCGAGGCGGAGAGGTGCGGCGGCAGCCAATCAGAGCGGCGCGCTCCGAAAGTTTCCTTTTATGGCGAG
GCGGCGGCGGCGGCGGCCCTATAAAAAGCGAAGCGCGCGGCGGGCGGGAGTCGCTGCGCGCTGCCTTCGC
CCCGTGCCCCGCTCCGCCGCCGCCTCGCGCCGCCCGCCCCGGCTCTGACTGACCGCGTTACTCCCACAGG
TGAGCGGGCGGGACGGCCCTTCTCCTTCGGGCTGTAATTAGCGCTTGGTTTAATGACGGCTTGTTTCTTT
TCTGTGGCTGCGTGAAAGCCTTGAGGGGCTCCGGGAGGGCCCTTTGTGCGGGGGGAGCGGCTCGGGGCTG
TCCGCGGGGGGACGGCTGCCTTCGGGGGGGACGGGGCAGGGCGGGGTTCGGCTTCTGGCGTGTGACCGGC
GGCTCTAGAGCCTCTGCTAACCATGTTCATGCCTTCTTCTTTTTCCTACAGCTCCTGGGCAACGTGCTGG
TTATTGTGCTGTCTCATCATTTTGGCAAAGAATTGGATCGGACCGAAATTAATACGACTCACTATAGGGG
AATTGTGAGCGGATAACAATTCCCCGGAGTTAATCCGGGACCTTTAATTCAACCCAACACAATATATTAT
AGTTAAATAAGAATTATTATCAAATCATTTGTATATTAATTAAAATACTATACTGTAAATTACATTTTAT
TTACAATCAAAGGAGATATACCATGGCACACCATCACCACCATCACAACAAAGAAATTTTGGCTGTAGTT
GAAGCCGTATCCAATGAAAAGGCGCTACCTCGCGAGAAGATTTTCGAAGCATTGGAAAGCGCGCTGGCGA
CAGCAACAAAGAAAAAATATGAACAAGAGATCGACGTCCGCGTACAGATCGATCGCAAAAGCGGTGATTT
TGACACCTTCCGTCGCTGGTTAGTTGTTGATGAAGTCACCCAGCCGACCAAGGAAATCACCCTTGAAGCC
GCACGTTATGAAGATGAAAGCCTGAACCTGGGCGATTACGTTGAAGATCAGATTGAGTCTGTTACCTTTG
ACCGTATCACTACCCAGACGGCAAAACAGGTTATCGTGCAGAAAGTGCGTGAAGCCGAACGTGCGATGGT
GGTTGATCAGTTCCGTGAACACGAAGGTGAAATCATCACCGGCGTGGTGAAAAAAGTAAACCGCGACAAC
ATCTCTCTGGATCTGGGCAACAACGCTGAAGCCGTGATCCTGCGTGAAGATATGCTGCCGCGTGAAAACT
TCCGCCCTGGCGACCGCGTTCGTGGCGTGCTTTATTCCGTTCGCCCGGAAGCGCGTGGCGCGCAACTGTT
CGTCACTCGTTCCAAGCCGGAAATGCTGATCGAACTGTTCCGTATTGAAGTGCCAGAAATCGGCGAAGAA
GTGATTGAAATTAAAGCAGCGGCTCGCGATCCGGGTTCTCGTGCGAAAATCGCGGTGAAAACCAACGATA
AACGTATCGATCCGGTAGGTGCTTGCGTAGGTATGCGTGGCGCGCGTGTTCAGACGGTGTCTACTGAACT
GGGTGGCGAGCGTATCGATATCGTCCTGTGGGATGATAACCCGGCGCAGTTCGTGATTAACGCAATGGCA
CCGGCAGACGTTGCTTCTATCGTGGTGGATGAAGATAAACACACCATGGATATCGCCGTTGAAGCCGGTA
ACCTGGCGCAGGCGATTGGCCGTAACGGTCAGAACGTGCGTCTGGCTTCGCAGCTGAGCGGTTGGGAACT
CAACGTGATGACCGTTGACGACCTGCAGGCTAAGCATCAGGCGGAAGCGCACGCAGCGATCGACACCTTC
ACCAAATATCTCGACATCGACGAAGACTTCGCGACTGTTCTGGTAGAAGAAGGCTTCTCGACGCTGGAAG
AACTGGCCTATGTGCCGATGAAAGAGCTGTTGGAAATCGAAGGCCTTGATGAGCCGACCGTTGAAGCACT
GCGCGAGCGTGCTAAAAATGCACTGGCCACCATTGCACAGGCCCAGGAAGAAAGCCTCGGTGATAACAAA
CCGGCTGACGATCTGCTGAACCTTGAAGGGGTAGATCGTGATTTGGCATTCAAACTGGCCGCCCGTGGCG
TTTGTACGCTGGAAGATCTCGCCGAACAGGGCATTGATGATCTGGCTGATATCGAAGGGTTGACCGACGA
AAAAGCCGGAGCACTGATTATGGCTGCCCGTAATATTTGCTGGTTCGGTGACGAAGCGAGCAGCGGTCTG
GAAGTTCTGTTTCAGGGTACCGTCGACCCGACTGGAAAGCGGGCAGTGAGCGCAACGCAATTAATGTGAG
TTAGCTCACTCATTAGGCACCCCAGGCTTTACACTTTATGCTTCCGGCTCGTATGTTGTGTGGAATTGTG
AGCGGATAACAATTTCACACAGGAAACAGCTATGACCATGATTACGGATTCACTGGCCGTCGTTTTACAA
CGTCGTGACTGGGAAAACCCTGGCGTTACCCAACTTAATCGCCTTGCAGCACATCCCCCTTTCGCCAGCT
GGCGTAATAGCGAAGAGGCCCGCACCGATCGCCCTTCCCAACAGTTGCGCAGCCTGAATGGCGAATGGCG
CCAAGCTTTCTAGACCAGTTTGTGATTAACCTCAGGTGCAGGCTGCCTATCAGAAGGTGGTGGCTGGTGT
GGCCAATGCCCTGGCTCACAAATACCACTGAGATCGATCTTTTTCCCTCTGCCAAAAATTATGGGGACAT
CATGAAGCCCCTTGAGCATCTGACTTCTGGCTAATAAAGGAAATTTATTTTCATTGCAATAGTGTGTTGG
AATTTTTTGTGTCTCTCACTCGGAAGGACATATGGGAGGGCAAATCATTTAAAACATCAGAATGAGTATT
TGGTTTAGAGTTTGGCAACATATGCCCATATGTAACTAGCATAACCCCTTGGGGCCTCTAAACGGGTCTT
GAGGGGTTTTTTGCTGAAAGCATGCGGAGGAAATTCTCCTTGAAGTTTCCCTGGTGTTCAAAGTAAAGGA
GTTTGCACCAGACGCACCTCTGTTCACTGGTCCGGCGTATTAAAACACGATACATTGTTATTAGTACATT
TATTAAGCGCTAGATTCTGTGCGTTGTTGATTTACAGACAATTGTTGTACGTATTTTAATAATTCATTAA
ATTTATAATCTTTAGGGTGGTATGTTAGAGCGAAAATCAAATGATTTTCAGCGTCTTTATATCTGAATTT
AAATATTAAATCCTCAATAGATTTGTAAAATAGGTTTCGATTAGTTTCAAACAAGGGTTGTTTTTCCGAA
CCGATGGCTGGACTATCTAATGGATTTTCGCTCAACGCCACAAAACTTGCCAAATCTTGTAGCAGCAATC
TAGCTTTGTCGATATTCGTTTGTGTTTTGTTTTGTAATAAAGGTTCGACGTCGTTCAAAATATTATGCGC
TTTTGTATTTCTTTCATCACTGTCGTTAGTGTACAATTGACTCGACGTAAACACGTTAAATAGAGCTTGG
ACATATTTAACATCGGGCGTGTTAGCTTTATTAGGCCGATTATCGTCGTCGTCCCAACCCTCGTCGTTAG
AAGTTGCTTCCGAAGACGATTTTGCCATAGCCACACGACGCCTATTAATTGTGTCGGCTAACACGTCCGC
GATCAAATTTGTAGTTGAGCTTTTTGGAATTGCGATCGCATAACTTCGTATAGCATACATTATACGAAGT
TATAAGCTCGGAACGCTGCGCTCGGTCGTTCGGCTGCGGCGAGCGGTATCAGCTCACTCAAAGGCGGTAA
TACGGTTATCCACAGAATCAGGGGATAACGCAGGAAAGAACATGTGAGCAAAAGGCCAGCAAAAGGCCAG
GAACCGTAAAAAGGCCGCGTTGCTGGCGTTTTTCCATAGGCTCCGCCCCCTGACGAGCATCACAAAAATC
GACGCTCAAGTCAGAGGTGGCGAAACCCGACAGGACTATAAAGATACCAGGCGTTTCCCCCTGGAAGCTC
CCTCGTGCGCTCTCCTGTTCCGACCCTGCCGCTTACCGGATACCTGTCCGCCTTTCTCCCTTCGGGAAGC
GTGGCGCTTTCTCAATGCTCACGCTGTAGGTATCTCAGTTCGGTGTAGGTCGTTCGCTCCAAGCTGGGCT
GTGTGCACGAACCCCCCGTTCAGCCCGACCGCTGCGCCTTATCCGGTAACTATCGTCTTGAGTCCAACCC
GGTAAGACACGACTTATCGCCACTGGCAGCAGCCACTGGTAACAGGATTAGCAGAGCGAGGTATGTAGGC
GGTGCTACAGAGTTCTTGAAGTGGTGGCCTAACTACGGCTACACTAGAAGAACAGTATTTGGTATCTGCG
CTCTGCTGAAGCCAGTTACCTTCGGAAAAAGAGTTGGTAGCTCTTGATCCGGCAAACAAACCACCGCTGG
TAGCGGTGGTTTTTTTGTTTGCAAGCAGCAGATTACGCGCAGAAAAAAAGGATCTCAAGAAGATCCTTTG
TTACCAATGCTTAATCAGTGAGGCACCTATCTCAGCGATCTGTCTATTTCGTTCATCCATAGTTGCCTGA
CTCCCCGTCGTGTAGATAACTACGATACGGGAGGGCTTACCATCTGGCCCCAGTGCTGCAATGATACCGC
GAGACCCACGCTCACCGGCTCCAGATTTATCAGCAATAAACCAGCCAGCCGGAAGGGCCGAGCGCAGAAG
TGGTCCTGCAACTTTATCCGCCTCCATCCAGTCTATTAATTGTTGCCGGGAAGCTAGAGTAAGTAGTTCG
CCAGTTAATAGTTTGCGCAACGTTGTTGCCATTGCTACAGGCATCGTGGTGTCACGCTCGTCGTTTGGTA
TGGCTTCATTCAGCTCCGGTTCCCAACGATCAAGGCGAGTTACATGATCCCCCATGTTGTGCAAAAAAGC
GGTTAGCTCCTTCGGTCCTCCGATCGTTGTCAGAAGTAAGTTGGCCGCAGTGTTATCACTCATGGTTATG
GCAGCACTGCATAATTCTCTTACTGTCATGCCATCCGTAAGATGCTTTTCTGTGACTGGTGAGTACTCAA
CCAAGTCATTCTGAGAATAGTGTATGCGGCGACCGAGTTGCTCTTGCCCGGCGTCAATACGGGATAATAC
CGCGCCACATAGCAGAACTTTAAAAGTGCTCATCATTGGAAAACGTTCTTCGGGGCGAAAACTCTCAAGG
ATCTTACCGCTGTTGAGATCCAGTTCGATGTAACCCACTCGTGCACCCAACTGATCTTCAGCATCTTTTA
CTTTCACCAGCGTTTCTGGGTGAGCAAAAACAGGAAGGCAAAATGCCGCAAAAAAGGGAATAAGGGCGAC
ACGGAAATGTTGAATACTCATACTCTTCCTTTTTCAATATTATTGAAGCATTTATCAGGGTTATTGTCTC
ATGTCCGCGCGTT
Features (pLannotate 1.2.2; 23 found; start..end, strand, type, name):
      4..39      +  CDS            lef2 (fragment): baculovirus late expression factor 2
    181..1008    +  misc_recomb    baculovirus recombination region (lef2/ORF603): contains ORF603 and part of lef2
   1020..1078    +  misc_recomb    baculovirus recombination region (ORF603) (fragment): contains ORF603 and part of lef2
   1140..1443    +  enhancer       CMV enhancer: human cytomegalovirus immediate early enhancer
   1449..1726    +  promoter       chicken β-actin promoter: No description available
   1727..1862    +  intron         hybrid intron (fragment): hybrid between chicken β-actin (CBA) and minute virus of mice (MMV) introns (Gray et al., 2011)
   1951..2081    +  intron         chimeric intron (fragment): chimera between introns from chicken β-actin and rabbit β-globin
   2150..2168    +  promoter       T7 promoter: promoter for bacteriophage T7 RNA polymerase
   2169..2193    +  protein_bind   lac operator: The lac repressor binds to the lac operator to inhibit transcription in E. coli. This inhibition can be relieved by adding lactose or isopropyl-β-D-thiogalactopyranoside (IPTG). lac repressor encoded by lacI
   2209..2318    +  promoter       p10 promoter: baculovirus promoter for expression in insect cells
   2357..3838    +  CDS            NusA: transcription elongation protein (N utilization substance protein A); nusA; highly soluble in E. coli
   3912..3933    +  protein_bind   CAP binding site: CAP binding activates transcription in the presence of cAMP. E. coli catabolite activator protein
   3948..3978    +  promoter       lac promoter: promoter for the E. coli lac operon
   3986..4002    +  protein_bind   lac operator: The lac repressor binds to the lac operator to inhibit transcription in E. coli. This inhibition can be relieved by adding lactose or isopropyl-β-D-thiogalactopyranoside (IPTG). lac repressor encoded by lacI
   4022..4195    +  CDS            lacZα: LacZα fragment of β-galactosidase; lacZ fragment
   4230..4298    +  CDS            HBB (fragment): HBB_PONPY - Experimental evidence at transcript level: Swiss-Prot protein existence level 2. Involved in oxygen transport from the lung to the various peripheral tissues. From Pongo pygmaeus (Bornean orangutan).
   4373..4428    +  polyA_signal   β-globin poly(A) signal: rabbit β-globin polyadenylation signal (Gil and Proudfoot, 1987)
   4516..4563    +  terminator     T7 terminator: transcription terminator for bacteriophage T7 RNA polymerase
   4576..5281    +  misc_recomb    baculovirus recombination region (ORF1629): contains part of ORF1629
   5290..5323    +  protein_bind   loxP: Cre-mediated recombination occurs in the 8-bp core sequence (GCATACAT). Cre recombinase
   5491..6078    -  rep_origin     ori: high-copy-number ColE1/pMB1/pBR322/pUC origin of replication
   6091..6951    -  CDS            AmpR: β-lactamase; bla; confers resistance to ampicillin, carbenicillin, and related antibiotics
   6952..7003    -  promoter       AmpR promoter (fragment): bla
