[The description below was written by a language model from this plasmid's Addgene catalogue record and pLannotate feature annotations shown in this document.]
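Description:
pOPINNUSA is an empty multi-host expression backbone derived from pTriEx2, designed so that a single construct can be tested in E. coli, insect cells and mammalian cells. It is propagated in E. coli through a high-copy ColE1/pUC-type origin and selected with ampicillin via the β-lactamase gene. Target genes are inserted by ligation-independent cloning, and no insert is present in the deposited plasmid.

The expression region stacks three promoter systems in tandem. A CMV enhancer joined to the chicken β-actin promoter, with associated intron sequence, serves mammalian cells. A T7 promoter with an adjacent lac operator allows IPTG-regulated transcription in E. coli strains that supply T7 RNA polymerase. The baculovirus p10 promoter serves insect cells. Directly downstream lies the coding sequence for NusA, a highly soluble E. coli protein used as an N-terminal fusion partner to improve the solubility and yield of difficult targets. After NusA comes a lac promoter/operator–lacZα cassette. Its position suggests it is a replaceable stuffer at the cloning site that would permit blue/white discrimination of recombinants, although the record does not say this explicitly. Any additional affinity tags or protease cleavage sites are not annotated. Transcripts are terminated by a rabbit β-globin poly(A) signal for eukaryotic hosts and a T7 terminator for bacteria.

The cassette is flanked by baculovirus recombination regions (lef2/ORF603 and ORF1629), which allow homologous recombination with baculoviral DNA to generate recombinant virus for insect cell expression. A single loxP site is also present. The vector belongs to a multi-tag series intended for high-throughput cloning and small-scale expression screening.
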