Addgene plasmid #41119: pOPINNUSA
Purpose: (Empty Backbone)
Depositing lab: Ray Owens. Depositing organization: University of Oxford. Publication: High throughput construction and small scale expression screening of multi-tag vectors in Escherichia coli. Bird LE. Methods. 2011 Sep;55(1):29-37. Epub 2011 Aug 10. 10.1016/j.ymeth.2011.08.002 PubMed 21856427.
Backbone
  Vector backbone: ptriex2
  Backbone manufacturer: Merck
  Vector type: Mammalian Expression, Bacterial Expression, Insect Expression
Growth in bacteria
  Bacterial resistance: Ampicillin, 100 μg/mL
  Growth temperature: 37°C
  Growth strain: DH5alpha
  Copy number: Unknown
Gene/Insert
  Cloning method: Ligation Independent Cloning
Terms and licenses: Academic/Nonprofit Terms; Industry Terms: Not Available to Industry
How to cite: pOPINNUSA was a gift from Ray Owens (Addgene plasmid # 41119 ; http://n2t.net/addgene:41119 ; RRID:Addgene_41119)
