>Addgene plasmid #41119 | pOPINNUSA | addgene partial sequence | sequence record 61247 | T7 5'-TAATACGACTCACTATAGGG-3'
TATCCGGGACCTTTAATTCAACCCAACACAATATATTATAGTTAAATAAGAATTATTATCAAATCATTTG
TATATTAATTAAAATACTATACTGTAAATTACATTTTATTTACAATCAAAGGAGATATACCATGGCACAC
CATCACCACCATCACAACAAAGAAATTTTGGCTGTAGTTGAAGCCGTATCCAATGAAAAGGCGCTACCTC
GCGAGAAGATTTTCGAAGCATTGGAAAGCGCGCTGGCGACAGCAACAAAGAAAAAATATGAACAAGAGAT
CGACGTCCGCGTACAGATCGATCGCAAAAGCGGTGATTTTGACACTTTCCGTCGCTGGTTAGTTGTTGAT
GAAGTCACCCAGCCGACCAAGGAAATCACCCTTGAAGCCGCACGTTATGAAGATGAAAGCCTGAACCTGG
GCGATTACGTTGAAGATCAGATTGAGTCTGTTACCTTTGACCGTATCACTACCCAGACGGCAAAACAGGT
TATCGTGCAGAAAGTGCGTGAAGCCGAACGTGCGATGGTGGTTGATCAGTTCCGTGAACACGAAGGTGAA
ATCATCACCGGCGTGGTGAAAAAAGTAAACCGCGACAACATCTCTCTGGATCTGGGCAACAACGCTGAAG
CCGTGATCCTGCGCGAAGATATGCTGCCGCGTGAAAACTTCCGCCCTGGCGACCGCGTTCGTGGCGTGCT
CTATTCCGTTCGCCCGGAAGCGCGTGGCGCGCAACTGTTCGTCACTCGTT
